Addgene plasmid #196460: AncNeo+7sub
Purpose: Expresses Na,K-ATPase (ATP1A1 and ATP1B1 in pFastBac Dual vector) in insect cells
Depositing lab: Susanne Dobler. Depositing organization: Universitaet Hamburg. Publication: Historical Contingency Shapes Toxin Resistance in a Specialist Avian Predator. Mohammadi S, Pradhan S, Hoffmann FG, Herrera-Álvarez S, Deng Y, Eacock A, Dobler S, Storz JF, Rowland HM. bioRxiv 2025.07.04.662692 10.1101/2025.07.04.662692.
Backbone
  Vector backbone: pFastBac Dual
  Backbone manufacturer: Thermo Fisher (Invitrogen)
  Backbone size w/o insert (bp): 5235
  Total vector size (bp): 9101
  Vector type: Insect Expression
Growth in bacteria
  Bacterial resistance: Ampicillin, 100 μg/mL
  Growth temperature: 37°C
  Growth strain: DH5alpha
  Copy number: Unknown
Gene/Insert 1
  Gene/Insert name: ATP1A1
  Species: Ancestral Neoaves
  Insert size (bp): 3090
  Promoter: PH
  Cloning method: Restriction Enzyme; 5′ cloning site unknown (unknown if destroyed); 3′ cloning site unknown (unknown if destroyed)
  Sequencing primers: 5′ ATTCCGGATTATTCATACCGTCCCACCATCG; 3′ GTGGTATGGCTGATTATGATCCTCTAGTACTTCTC
Gene/Insert 2
  Gene/Insert name: ATP1B1
  Species: Ancestral Neoaves
  Insert size (bp): 928
  Promoter: p10
  Cloning method: Restriction Enzyme; 5′ cloning site unknown (unknown if destroyed); 3′ cloning site unknown (unknown if destroyed)
  Sequencing primers: 5′ CGGGTTCCTTCCGGTATTGTCTCCTTC; 3′ ACGGACCTTTAATTCAACCCAACACAATATA
Resource information
  A portion of this plasmid was derived from a plasmid made by: GeneArt Gene Synthesis (Thermo Fisher Scientific)
Terms and licenses: Academic/Nonprofit Terms; Industry Terms: Not Available to Industry
How to cite: AncNeo+7sub was a gift from Susanne Dobler (Addgene plasmid # 196460 ; http://n2t.net/addgene:196460 ; RRID:Addgene_196460)
