[The description below was written by a language model from this plasmid's Addgene catalogue record and pLannotate feature annotations shown in this document.]
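Description:
AncNeo+7sub is an insect-cell expression construct built on the pFastBac Dual backbone, a baculovirus donor (transfer) plasmid of about 9.1 kb. In bacteria it is maintained through a high-copy ColE1/pUC-type origin and selected with ampicillin via the β-lactamase gene; an f1 origin is also present. The expression region is flanked by the left and right ends of a mini-Tn7 element (Tn7L and Tn7R). These allow site-specific transposition of everything between them, including a gentamicin acetyltransferase marker, into a baculovirus shuttle genome (bacmid) in a suitable E. coli host. The resulting recombinant bacmid is then used to generate baculovirus for infecting insect cells.

The payload comprises the two subunits of the Na,K-ATPase, arranged back to back under the two divergent late baculoviral promoters characteristic of this backbone. The catalytic alpha subunit ATP1A1 (about 3.1 kb) is driven by the polyhedrin promoter and terminated by the SV40 polyadenylation signal. The beta subunit ATP1B1 (about 0.9 kb) lies on the opposite strand under the p10 promoter, followed by the HSV thymidine kinase polyadenylation signal. Co-expression from one virus lets the alpha/beta heterodimer assemble into a functional pump.

The record lists the source of both genes as ancestral Neoaves, and part of the plasmid derives from commercial gene synthesis, consistent with reconstructed ancestral sequences. The chicken and rabbit labels in the feature table are simply the closest database matches. The name suggests an ancestral background carrying seven substitutions, but the record does not specify them. No epitope tags are annotated. The associated publication concerns toxin resistance in a specialist avian predator, which indicates the recombinant pump is meant for functional study in that context.
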