Features (pLannotate 1.2.2; 18 found; start..end, strand, type, name):
     81..97      +  CDS            lacZα (fragment): LacZα fragment of β-galactosidase; lacZ fragment
    102..556     +  rep_origin     f1 ori (sequence partly withheld): f1 bacteriophage origin of replication; arrow indicates direction of (+) strand synthesis
    582..686     +  promoter       AmpR promoter: bla
    687..1547    +  CDS            AmpR: β-lactamase; bla; confers resistance to ampicillin, carbenicillin, and related antibiotics
   1718..2306    +  rep_origin     ori: high-copy-number ColE1/pMB1/pBR322/pUC origin of replication
   2492..2543    -  misc_feature   bom (fragment): basis of mobility region from pBR322
   2611..2835    -  mobile_element Tn7R: mini-Tn7 element (right end of the Tn7 transposon) Tn7
   2902..3435    -  CDS            GmR: gentamycin acetyltransferase; aacC1; confers resistance to gentamycin
   3624..3652    -  promoter       Pc promoter: intI1 (promoter lies within the coding sequence); class 1 integron promoter
   3630..3989    -  CDS            YPR2_ECOLX (fragment): Protein predicted: Swiss-Prot protein existence level 4. From Escherichia coli.
   4160..4208    -  polyA_signal   HSV TK poly(A) signal: herpes simplex virus thymidine kinase polyadenylation signal (Cole and Stacy, 1985)
   4282..5196    -  CDS            ATP1B1: AT1B1_CHICK - Experimental evidence at protein level: Swiss-Prot protein existence level 1. This is the non-catalytic component of the active enzyme, which catalyzes the hydrolysis of ATP coupled with the exchange of Na(+) and K(+) ions across the plasma membrane. The beta subunit regulates, through assembly of alpha/beta heterodimers, the number of sodium pumps transported to the plasma membrane. From Gallus gallus (Chicken).
   5216..5325    -  promoter       p10 promoter: baculovirus promoter for expression in insect cells
   5349..5440    +  promoter       polyhedrin promoter: polh from Autographa californica; promoter for the baculovirus polyhedrin gene
   5483..8557    +  CDS            ATP1A1: AT1A1_RABIT - Experimental evidence at protein level: Swiss-Prot protein existence level 1. This is the catalytic component of the active enzyme, which catalyzes the hydrolysis of ATP coupled with the exchange of sodium and potassium ions across the plasma membrane. This action creates the electrochemical gradient of sodium and potassium ions, providing the energy for active transport of various nutrients (By similarity). May contribute to blood-heart barrier properties of endocardial endothelium and may control cardiac performance via endothelial Na(+)/H(+) exchange (PubMed:11738066). From Or
   8584..8667    +  CDS            large T antigen (fragment): large T antigen from SV40 (simian virus 40)
   8690..8824    +  polyA_signal   SV40 poly(A) signal: SV40 polyadenylation signal
   8853..9018    -  mobile_element Tn7L: mini-Tn7 element (left end of the Tn7 transposon) Tn7
>Addgene plasmid #196460 | AncNeo+7sub | addgene full sequence | sequence record 393032 | Addgene NGS Result
TTCTCTGTCACAGAATGAAAATTTTTCTGTCATCTCTTCGTTATTAATGTTTGTAATTGACTGAATATCA
ACGCTTATTTGCAGCCTGAATGGCGAATGGG
[124 nt withheld, positions 102-225]
C
[91 nt withheld, positions 227-317]
A
[49 nt withheld, positions 319-367]
CCTTTGACGTTGGAGTCCACGTTCTT
[37 nt withheld, positions 394-430]
ACCCTATCTCGGTCTATTCTTTTGATTTATAAGGGATTTTGCCGATTTCGGCCTATTGGTTAAAAAATGA
GCTGATTTAACAAAAATTTAACGCGAATTTTAACAAAATATTAACGCTTACAATTTAGGTGGCACTTTTC
GGGGAAATGTGCGCGGAACCCCTATTTGTTTATTTTTCTAAATACATTCAAATATGTATCCGCTCATGAG
ACAATAACCCTGATAAATGCTTCAATAATATTGAAAAAGGAAGAGTATGAGTATTCAACATTTCCGTGTC
GCCCTTATTCCCTTTTTTGCGGCATTTTGCCTTCCTGTTTTTGCTCACCCAGAAACGCTGGTGAAAGTAA
AAGATGCTGAAGATCAGTTGGGTGCACGAGTGGGTTACATCGAACTGGATCTCAACAGCGGTAAGATCCT
TGAGAGTTTTCGCCCCGAAGAACGTTTTCCAATGATGAGCACTTTTAAAGTTCTGCTATGTGGCGCGGTA
TTATCCCGTATTGACGCCGGGCAAGAGCAACTCGGTCGCCGCATACACTATTCTCAGAATGACTTGGTTG
AGTACTCACCAGTCACAGAAAAGCATCTTACGGATGGCATGACAGTAAGAGAATTATGCAGTGCTGCCAT
AACCATGAGTGATAACACTGCGGCCAACTTACTTCTGACAACGATCGGAGGACCGAAGGAGCTAACCGCT
TTTTTGCACAACATGGGGGATCATGTAACTCGCCTTGATCGTTGGGAACCGGAGCTGAATGAAGCCATAC
CAAACGACGAGCGTGACACCACGATGCCTGTAGCAATGGCAACAACGTTGCGCAAACTATTAACTGGCGA
ACTACTTACTCTAGCTTCCCGGCAACAATTAATAGACTGGATGGAGGCGGATAAAGTTGCAGGACCACTT
CTGCGCTCGGCCCTTCCGGCTGGCTGGTTTATTGCTGATAAATCTGGAGCCGGTGAGCGTGGGTCTCGCG
GTATCATTGCAGCACTGGGGCCAGATGGTAAGCCCTCCCGTATCGTAGTTATCTACACGACGGGGAGTCA
GGCAACTATGGATGAACGAAATAGACAGATCGCTGAGATAGGTGCCTCACTGATTAAGCATTGGTAACTG
TCAGACCAAGTTTACTCATATATACTTTAGATTGATTTAAAACTTCATTTTTAATTTAAAAGGATCTAGG
TGAAGATCCTTTTTGATAATCTCATGACCAAAATCCCTTAACGTGAGTTTTCGTTCCACTGAGCGTCAGA
CCCCGTAGAAAAGATCAAAGGATCTTCTTGAGATCCTTTTTTTCTGCGCGTAATCTGCTGCTTGCAAACA
AAAAAACCACCGCTACCAGCGGTGGTTTGTTTGCCGGATCAAGAGCTACCAACTCTTTTTCCGAAGGTAA
CTGGCTTCAGCAGAGCGCAGATACCAAATACTGTTCTTCTAGTGTAGCCGTAGTTAGGCCACCACTTCAA
GAACTCTGTAGCACCGCCTACATACCTCGCTCTGCTAATCCTGTTACCAGTGGCTGCTGCCAGTGGCGAT
AAGTCGTGTCTTACCGGGTTGGACTCAAGACGATAGTTACCGGATAAGGCGCAGCGGTCGGGCTGAACGG
GGGGTTCGTGCACACAGCCCAGCTTGGAGCGAACGACCTACACCGAACTGAGATACCTACAGCGTGAGCT
ATGAGAAAGCGCCACGCTTCCCGAAGGGAGAAAGGCGGACAGGTATCCGGTAAGCGGCAGGGTCGGAACA
GGAGAGCGCACGAGGGAGCTTCCAGGGGGAAACGCCTGGTATCTTTATAGTCCTGTCGGGTTTCGCCACC
TCTGACTTGAGCGTCGATTTTTGTGATGCTCGTCAGGGGGGCGGAGCCTATGGAAAAACGCCAGCAACGC
GGCCTTTTTACGGTTCCTGGCCTTTTGCTGGCCTTTTGCTCACATGTTCTTTCCTGCGTTATCCCCTGAT
TCTGTGGATAACCGTATTACCGCCTTTGAGTGAGCTGATACCGCTCGCCGCAGCCGAACGACCGAGCGCA
GCGAGTCAGTGAGCGAGGAAGCGGAAGAGCGCCTGATGCGGTATTTTCTCCTTACGCATCTGTGCGGTAT
TTCACACCGCATAGACCAGCCGCGTAACCTGGCAAAATCGGTTACGGTTGAGTAATAAATGGATGCCCTG
CGTAAGCGGGTGTGGGCGGACAATAAAGTCTTAAACTGAACAAAATAGATCTAAACTATGACAATAAAGT
CTTAAACTAGACAGAATAGTTGTAAACTGAAATCAGTCCAGTTATGCTGTGAAAAAGCATACTGGACTTT
TGTTATGGCTAAAGCAAACTCTTCATTTTCTGAAGTGCAAATTGCCCGTCGTATTAAAGAGGGGCGTGGC
CAAGGGCATGGTAAAGACTATATTCGCGGCGTTGTGACAATTTACCGAACAACTCCGCGGCCGGGAAGCC
GATCTCGGCTTGAACGAATTGTTAGGTGGCGGTACTTGGGTCGATATCAAAGTGCATCACTTCTTCCCGT
ATGCCCAACTTTGTATAGAGAGCCACTGCGGGATCGTCACCGTAATCTGCTTGCACGTAGATCACATAAG
CACCAAGCGCGTTGGCCTCATGCTTGAGGAGATTGATGAGCGCGGTGGCAATGCCCTGCCTCCGGTGCTC
GCCGGAGACTGCGAGATCATAGATATAGATCTCACTACGCGGCTGCTCAAACTTGGGCAGAACGTAAGCC
GCGAGAGCGCCAACAACCGCTTCTTGGTCGAAGGCAGCAAGCGCGATGAATGTCTTACTACGGAGCAAGT
TCCCGAGGTAATCGGAGTCCGGCTGATGTTGGGAGTAGGTGGCTACGTCTCCGAACTCACGACCGAAAAG
ATCAAGAGCAGCCCGCATGGATTTGACTTGGTCAGGGCCGAGCCTACATGTGCGAATGATGCCCATACTT
GAGCCACCTAACTTTGTTTTAGGGCGACTGCCCTGCTGCGTAACATCGTTGCTGCTGCGTAACATCGTTG
CTGCTCCATAACATCAAACATCGACCCACGGCGTAACGCGCTTGCTGCTTGGATGCCCGAGGCATAGACT
GTACAAAAAAACAGTCATAACAAGCCATGAAAACCGCCACTGCGCCGTTACCACCGCTGCGTTCGGTCAA
GGTTCTGGACCAGTTGCGTGAGCGCATACGCTACTTGCATTACAGTTTACGAACCGAACAGGCTTATGTC
AACTGGGTTCGTGCCTTCATCCGTTTCCACGGTGTGCGTCACCCGGCAACCTTGGGCAGCAGCGAAGTCG
AGGCATTTCTGTCCTGGCTGGCGAACGAGCGCAAGGTTTCGGTCTCCACGCATCGTCAGGCATTGGCGGC
CTTGCTGTTCTTCTACGGCAAGGTGCTGTGCACGGATCTGCCCTTGCTTCAGGAGATCGGTAGACCTCGG
CCGTCGCGGCGCTTGCCGGTGGTGCTGACCCCGGATGAAGTGGTTCGCATCCTCGGTTTTCTGGAAGGCG
AGCATCGTTTGTTCGCCCAGGACTCTAGCTATAGTTCTAGTGGTTGGCTACGTACCCGTAGTGGCTATGG
CAGGGCTTGCCGCCCCGACGTTGGCTGCGAGCCCTGGGCCTTCACCCGAACTTGGGGGTTGGGGTGGGGA
AAAGGAAGAAACGCGGGCGTATTGGTCCCAATGGGGTCTCGGTGGGGTATCGACAGAGTGCCAGCCCTGG
GACCGAACCCCGCGTTTATGAACAAACGACCCAACACCCGTGCGTTTTATTCTGTCTTTTTATTGCCGTC
ATAGCGCGGGTTCCTTCCGGTATTGTCTCCTTCCGTGTTTCAGTTAGCCTCCCCCATCTCCCGGTACCTT
AGGAGGACTTGATATCGAACTTGATGTCGAAACGGCCCTGGAAACGGTCCTTGTCGGAGTACTGGATGTT
CTGGCCGTAAGCACGGCACTCGACACGCACTTCCATGTCGTAGGTCAGGTTGGTGAACTGCACAGCCACC
AGAGGTTGCAGGTAACGGGGCTGCAGCAGCTTTCCGTAGTAAGGGTAGTACTGCAGAGCGAAACCAGGGT
AACCGCCCATGCCGTAGTACTCGACGGTGCCGATCTTGTCAGCGTCCTCTTCACGCTTAGCGGTGCAGTG
CACGGGGATCAAGTAGGGGTTGTACTTAGCCATCACTTCAGGAGGCAGGGACTCGTTCACGGGAGCCTTG
GGCTTGAAACCGATGATACGGTTCAGCTTGACCAGGATGCAAGGCTTGCCGTCACGGTAACCGAAGGTGG
GGTCGTTGATACCGGAGCAGTTCTCGAGCCACTCGCGCTTGAACTTGCAGACTTTCTTCTGGCCCTGAGC
GTCGTTGTAGGGACCACGCTCTTTGTAGTCGGTGGGGATGTCGCCGCAGTCCTGGAAGATGATGTTCTCG
GTCTGCTGGTCAGCGGAGTAGTCCTTCAGGAACTTCTCGAGGTTCTTCACGTAGGGCTCGTAGGACTTGG
GGTCAGAAGCGGTGAAGGAGATCTCGGTCTTTTGCACCTGAGGCACTTGGGTCAGTCCAGGAGGAGCCAC
ACGGTCTTGGTACTTGGGCTCGAACTCGGACACGGTCAGCAGCATCACTTGGATGGTGCCGATGAAGATA
CCAGCCAGGCAACCGTAGAAGATCACGTAGAACAGCAGGATCTTGAACCAGGAACCACCGGTACGACCCA
GCAGCTCTTTCTTCTCGGAGTTCCAGATGAACTTCTTCCAGTTGCCGTCGCCGTCTTTAGCCTTGCCACG
AGCCATGATCAAGTCTTCGTCGAGTGATTGTAAATAAAATGTAATTTACAGTATAGTATTTTAATTAATA
TACAAATGATTTGATAATAATTCTTATTTAACTATAATATATTGTGTTGGGTTGAATTAAAGGTCCGTAT
ACTCCGGAATATTAATAGATCATGGAGATAATTAAAATGATAACCATCTCGCAAATAAATAAGTATTTTA
CTGTTTTCGTAACAGTTTTGTAATAAAAAAACCTATAAATATTCCGGATTATTCATACCGTCCCACCATC
GGGCGCGGATCCATGGGCAAAGGTGCTGGTCGTGATAAGTACGAGCCCACCGCTACCTCTGAGCACGGTG
CTAAGAAGAAGAAAAAGGGCAAGAAAGAACGCGAGCGCGACATGGACGAGCTGAAGAAAGAAGTCTCCAT
GGACGACCACAAGCTGTCCCTCGACGAGCTGCACCGTAAATACGGCACCGACCTGTCTCGTGGACTGACC
TCTGCTCGTGCTGCTGAGATCTTGGCTCGTGACGGTCCCAACACTCTGACCCCTCCACCTACTACTCCCG
AGTGGGTCAAGTTCTGCCGTCAGCTGTTCGGTGGTTTCTCCCTGCTGCTGTGGATCGGTGCTATCCTGTG
CTTCCTGGCTTACGGTATCGAGACTCTGGTCAACGGCGAGGGCAACAACGACAACCTGTACCTGGGTGTC
GTGCTGGCTGCTGTCGTGATTATTACCGGTTGCTTCTCCTACTACCAAGAGGCCAAGTCCTCCAAGATCA
TGGAATCCTTCAAGAACATGGTGCCCCAGCAGGCTCTGGTCGTGCGTAACGGCGAGAAGATGTCCATCAA
CGCTGAGGGTGTCGTCGTGGGCGACCTGGTTGAAGTGAAAGGTGGCGACCGCATCCCCGCTGACCTGCGT
ATCATTTCCGCTCACGGTTGCAAGGTGGACAACTCCTCTCTGACCGGCGAATCCGAGCCTCAGACTCGTT
CTCCCGACTTCTCCAACGAGAACCCTCTGGAAACCCGCAACATTGCTTTCTTCTCCACCAACTGCGTCGA
GGGCACCGCTAGGGGTATCGTGATCTCTACTGGCGACCGTACCGTGATGGGTCGTATCGCTTCTCTGGCT
TCCGGCCTGGAAGGTGGCAAGACCCCTATCGCTATGGAAATCGAGCACTTCATCCACCTGATTACCGGTG
TCGCTGTGTTCCTGGGCGTGTCCTTCTTCATCCTGTCTCTGATCCTCGAGTACACCTGGCTCGAGGCTGT
GATCTTCCTGATCGGTATCATCGTGGCTAACGTGCCCGAGGGACTGCTGGCTACTGTGACTGTGTGCCTG
ACTCTGACCGCTAAGCGTATGGCTCGCAAGAACTGCCTGGTCAAGAACCTGGAAGCTGTGGAAACCCTGG
GTTCCACCTCCACCATCTGCTCCGACAAGACCGGTACACTGACCCAGAACCGTATGACCGTGGCTCACAT
GTGGTTCGACAACCAGATCCACGAGGCTGACACCACCGAGAACCAGTCCGGTGCTTCCTTCGACAAGTCC
TCTGCTACCTGGACCGCTTTGTCCCGTGTGGCTGGACTGTGTAACCGTGCCGTGTTCCAGGCTAATCAAG
AGAACGTGCCCATCCTGAAGCGTGCTGTTGCTGGCGACGCTTCCGAATCCGCTCTGCTGAAGTGCATCGA
GCTGTGCTGCGGTTCCGTGAAAGAGATGCGCGAGCGTTACCCCAAGGTGGTCGAGATCCCTTTCAACAGC
ACCAACAAGTACCAGCTGTCCATCCACAAGAACGCTAACCCCTCCGAGTCTCGTTACCTGCTGGTCATGA
AGGGTGCTCCCGAGCGTATCCTGGACCGTTGCTCCTCTATCCTGATCCACGGCAAAGAGCAGCCCCTGGA
CGAGGAAATGAAGGACGCTTTCCAGAACGCTTACCTGGAACTCGGTGGCCTGGGAGAACGTGTGTTGGGA
TTCTGCCACCTCGCTCTGCCCGACGATCAGTTCCCTGAGGGATTCCAGTTCGACACCGACGAAGTGAACT
TCCCCGTGGACAAGCTGTGCTTCGTGGGCCTGATGTCCATGATCGACCCTCCAAGAGCTGCTGTGCCAGA
CGCTGTTGGAAAGTGCCGTTCCGCTGGTATCAAAGTGATCATGGTCACCGGCGATCACCCCATCACCGCT
AAGGCTATCGCTAAAGGCGTGGGTATCATCTCCGAGGGCAACGAGACTGTCGAGGATATCGCTGCTCGTC
TGAACATCCCTGTCTCTCAAGTGAACCCTCGTGACGCTAAGGCCTGCGTGGTGCACGGTTCTGACCTGAA
GGACATGACCTCCGAGCAGCTGGACGACATCCTCATCCACCACACCGAGATCGTGTTCGCTCGTACATCC
CCTCAGCAAAAGCTGATCATCGTCGAAGGTTGCCAGCGTCAGGGTGCTATCGTGGCTGTTACAGGCGACG
GTGTCAACGACTCCCCTGCTCTGAAAAAGGCTGACATCGGAGTGGCTATGGGTATCGCTGGTTCCGACGT
GTCCAAGCAGGCTGCTGACATGATCCTGCTCGACGACAACTTCGCTTCCATCGTGACCGGCGTGGAAGAG
GGTCGTCTGATCTTCGACAACTTGAAGAAGTCGATCGCTTACACCCTGACCTCTAACATCCCCGAGATCA
CCCCTTTCTTGATCTTCATCATTGCGAACATCCCACTGCCTCTGGGCACCGTGACCATCCTGTGCATCGA
CCTGGGTACTGACATGGTCCCCGCTATCTCCCTCGCTTACGAGCAGGCTGAGTCCGACATCATGAAGCGC
CAGCCTCGTAACCCCAAGACCGACAAGCTGGTCAACGAGAGGCTGATCTCCATGGCCTACGGCCAGATCG
GCATGATCCAAGCTCTCGGTGGCTTCTTCACCTACTTCGTCATCATGGCTGAGAACGGTTTCTGGCCCTC
CGGCCTGTTGGGTATCAGAGTGCAATGGGACGACCGTTGGATCAACGACGTCGAGGACTCCTACGGACAG
CAGTGGACTTACGAACAGCGCAAGATCGTCGAGTTCACTTGCCACACCGCTTTCTTCGTGTCCATCGTGG
TGGTGCAGTGGGCTGACCTGATCATCTGCAAGACCCGTCGTAACTCTGTGTTCCAGCAGGGCATGAAGAA
CAAGATCCTCATCTTCGGCCTGTTCGAGGAAACCGCTCTGGCTGCTTTCCTGTCTTACTGCCCCGGCATG
GATGTGGCTCTGCGTATGTACCCTCTGAAGCCCACCTGGTGGTTCTGCGCTTTCCCCTACTCTCTGCTCA
TCTTCCTGTACGACGAGATCCGCAAGCTCATCATCCGTCGCAACCCTGGTGGCTGGGTCGAGAAAGAGAC
TTACTACTAAAAGCTTGTCGAGAAGTACTAGAGGATCATAATCAGCCATACCACATTTGTAGAGGTTTTA
CTTGCTTTAAAAAACCTCCCACACCTCCCCCTGAACCTGAAACATAAAATGAATGCAATTGTTGTTGTTA
ACTTGTTTATTGCAGCTTATAATGGTTACAAATAAAGCAATAGCATCACAAATTTCACAAATAAAGCATT
TTTTTCACTGCATTCTAGTTGTGGTTTGTCCAAACTCATCAATGTATCTTATCATGTCTGGATCTGATCA
CTGCTTGAGCCTAGGAGATCCGAACCAGATAAGTGAAATCTAGTTCCAAACTATTTTGTCATTTTTAATT
TTCGTATTAGCTTACGACGCTACACCCAGTTCCCATCTATTTTGTCACTCTTCCCTAAATAATCCTTAAA
AACTCCATTTCCACCCCTCCCAGTTCCCAACTATTTTGTCCGCCCACAGCGGGGCATTTTTCTTCCTGTT
ATGTTTTTAATCAAACATCCTGCCAACTCCATGTGACAAACCGTCATCTTCGGCTACTTT
